Addgene plasmid #26557: pT2/HB
Depositing lab: Perry Hackett. Depositing organization: University of Minnesota.
Backbone
  Vector backbone: pBluescript
  Backbone manufacturer: Stratagene
  Backbone size w/o insert (bp): 2918
  Vector type: Bacterial Expression
Growth in bacteria
  Bacterial resistance: Ampicillin, 100 μg/mL
  Growth temperature: 37°C
  Growth strain: DH5alpha
  Copy number: High Copy
Gene/Insert
  Gene/Insert name: pT2/HB
  Insert size (bp): 3558
  Cloning method: Restriction Enzyme; 5′ cloning site HindIII (not destroyed); 3′ cloning site BglII (not destroyed)
  Sequencing primers: 5′ T7; 3′ T3
Terms and licenses: Academic/Nonprofit Terms; Industry Terms: Not Available to Industry
How to cite: pT2/HB was a gift from Perry Hackett (Addgene plasmid # 26557 ; http://n2t.net/addgene:26557 ; RRID:Addgene_26557)
