[The description below was written by a language model from this plasmid's Addgene catalogue record and pLannotate feature annotations shown in this document.]
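Description:
pT2/HB is a small, high-copy plasmid built on the Stratagene pBluescript backbone and catalogued as a bacterial expression vector. It is propagated in E. coli through a ColE1/pUC-type origin and selected with ampicillin via the β-lactamase gene and its native promoter. An f1 origin is also present, which allows single-stranded DNA production with helper phage. The remaining annotated elements are typical pBluescript scaffolding: a lacZα fragment, the lac promoter, operator and CAP binding site, a residual piece of the multiple cloning site, and opposing T7 and T3 promoters that flank the cloning region and serve as sequencing primer sites. Short matches to lacI and an RSF origin are fragments only and are unlikely to be functional.

The record gives no description of the payload beyond repeating the plasmid name. The listed "insert size" of 3,558 bp equals the length of the whole sequenced plasmid, so it is not a true insert length. Set against the stated 2,918 bp backbone, it implies only a few hundred base pairs of non-backbone sequence between the T7 and T3 promoters. Most of that interval is unannotated. The only hit is a roughly 70-nt match to the Sleeping Beauty transposase SB100X, far too short to encode a transposase. That match, together with the name, suggests Sleeping Beauty-derived sequence such as transposon terminal repeats, but the record does not state this, nor does it annotate inverted repeats, a eukaryotic promoter, a reporter or a cargo gene. HindIII and BglII are listed as intact cloning sites, probably the source of the "HB" in the name, and the construct therefore looks like an empty cloning vector into which a user inserts a cassette. The intended application is not stated.
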