Features (pLannotate 1.2.2; 14 found; start..end, strand, type, name):
    147..735     -  rep_origin     ori: high-copy-number ColE1/pMB1/pBR322/pUC origin of replication
    906..1766    -  CDS            AmpR: β-lactamase; bla; confers resistance to ampicillin, carbenicillin, and related antibiotics
   1767..1871    -  promoter       AmpR promoter: bla
   1898..2353    +  rep_origin     f1 ori (sequence partly withheld): f1 bacteriophage origin of replication; arrow indicates direction of (+) strand synthesis
   2357..2512    -  CDS            lacZα (fragment): LacZα fragment of β-galactosidase; lacZ fragment
   2520..2538    +  promoter       T7 promoter: promoter for bacteriophage T7 RNA polymerase
   2905..2974    +  CDS            SB100X (fragment): hyperactive variant of the Sleeping Beauty transposase (Mátés et al., 2009)
   3225..3251    +  misc_feature   MCS (fragment): pBluescript multiple cloning site
   3264..3282    -  promoter       T3 promoter: promoter for bacteriophage T3 RNA polymerase
   3327..3343    -  protein_bind   lac operator: The lac repressor binds to the lac operator to inhibit transcription in E. coli. This inhibition can be relieved by adding lactose or isopropyl-β-D-thiogalactopyranoside (IPTG). lac repressor encoded by lacI
   3351..3381    -  promoter       lac promoter: promoter for the E. coli lac operon
   3396..3417    -  protein_bind   CAP binding site: CAP binding activates transcription in the presence of cAMP. E. coli catabolite activator protein
   3430..3522    -  CDS            lacI (fragment): lac repressor; lacI; The lac repressor binds to the lac operator to inhibit transcription in E. coli. This inhibition can be relieved by adding lactose or isopropyl-β-D-thiogalactopyranoside (IPTG).
   3524..3558    -  rep_origin     RSF ori (fragment): Plasmids containing the RSF 1030 origin of replication can be propagated in E. coli cells that contain additional plasmids with compatible origins.
>Addgene plasmid #26557 | pT2/HB | addgene full sequence | sequence record 352286 | Addgene NGS Result
GTCGTTCGGCTGCGGCGAGCGGTATCAGCTCACTCAAAGGCGGTAATACGGTTATCCACAGAATCAGGGG
ATAACGCAGGAAAGAACATGTGAGCAAAAGGCCAGCAAAAGGCCAGGAACCGTAAAAAGGCCGCGTTGCT
GGCGTTTTTCCATAGGCTCCGCCCCCCTGACGAGCATCACAAAAATCGACGCTCAAGTCAGAGGTGGCGA
AACCCGACAGGACTATAAAGATACCAGGCGTTTCCCCCTGGAAGCTCCCTCGTGCGCTCTCCTGTTCCGA
CCCTGCCGCTTACCGGATACCTGTCCGCCTTTCTCCCTTCGGGAACCGTGGCGCTTTCTCATAGCTCACG
CTGTAGGTATCTCAGTTCGGTGTAGGTCGTTCGCTCCAAGCTGGGCTGTGTGCACGAACCCCCCGTTCAG
CCCGACCGCTGCGCCTTATCCGGTAACTATCGTCTTGAGTCCAACCCGGTAAGACACGACTTATCGCCAC
TGGCAGCAGCCACTGGTAACAGGATTAGCAGAGCGAGGTATGTAGGCGGTGCTACAGAGTTCTTGAAGTG
GTGGCCTAACTACGGCTACACTAGAAGAACAGTATTTGGTATCTGCGCTCTGCTGAAGCCAGTTACCTTC
GGAAAAAGAGTTGGTAGCTCTTGATCCGGCAAACAAACCACCGCTGGTAGCGGTGGTTTTTTTGTTTGCA
AGCAGCAGATTACGCGCAGAAAAAAAGGATCTCAAGAAGATCCTTTGATCTTTTCTACGGGGTCTGACGC
TCAGTGGAACGAAAACTCACGTTAAGGGATTTTGGTCATGAGATTATCAAAAAGGATCTTCACCTAGATC
CTTTTAAATTAAAAATGAAGTTTTAAATCAATCTAAAGTATATATGAGTAAACTTGGTCTGACAGTTACC
AATGCTTAATCAGTGAGGCACCTATCTCAGCGATCTGTCTATTTCGTTCATCCATAGTTGCCTGACTCCC
CGTCGTGTAGATAACTACGATACGGGAGGGCTTACCATCTGGCCCCAGTGCTGCAATGATACCGCGAGAC
CCACGCTCACCGGCTCCAGATTTATCAGCAATAAACCAGCCAGCCGGAAGGGCCGAGCGCAGAAGTGGTC
CTGCAACTTTATCCGCCTCCATCCAGTCTATTAATTGTTGCCGGGAAGCTAGAGTAAGTAGTTCGCCAGT
TAATAGTTTGCGCAACGTTGTTGCCATTGCTACAGGCATCGTGGTGTCACGCTCGTCGTTTGGTATGGCT
TCATTCAGCTCCGGTTCCCAACGATCAAGGCGAGTTACATGATCCCCCATGTTGTGCAAAAAAGCGGTTA
GCTCCTTCGGTCCTCCGATCGTTGTCAGAAGTAACTTGGCCGCAGTGTTATCACTCATGGTTATGGCAGC
ACTGCATAATTCTCTTACTGTCATGCCATCCGTAAGATGCTTTTCTGTGACTGGTGAGTACTCAACCAAG
TCATTCTGAGAATAGTGTATGCGGCGACCGAGTTGCTCTTGCCCGGCGTCAATACGGGATAATACCGCGC
CACATAGCAGAACTTTAAAAGTGCTCATCATTGGAAAACGTTCTTCGGGGCGAAAACTCTCAAGGATCTT
ACCGCTGTTGAGATCCAGTTCGATGTAACCCACTCGTGCACCCAACTGATCTTCAGCATCTTTTACTTTC
ACCAGCGTTTCTGGGTGAGCAAAAACAGGAAGGCAAAATGCCGCAAAAAAGGGAATAAGGGCGACACGGA
AATGTTGAATACTCATACTCTTCCTTTTTCAATATTATTGAAGCATTTATCAGGGTTATTGTCTCATGAG
CGGATACATATTTGAATGTATTTAGAAAAATAAACAAATAGGGGTTCCGCGCACATTTCCCCGAAAAGTG
CCACCTG
[34 nt withheld, positions 1898-1931]
A
[89 nt withheld, positions 1933-2021]
C
[91 nt withheld, positions 2023-2113]
A
[49 nt withheld, positions 2115-2163]
CCTTTGACGTTGGAGTCCACGTTCTTT
[37 nt withheld, positions 2191-2227]
ACCCTATCTCGGTCTATTCTTTTGATTTATAAGGGATTTTGCCGATTTCGGCCTATTGGTTAAAAAATGA
GCTGATTTAACAAAAATTTAACGCGAATTTTAACAAAATATTAACGCTTACAATTTCCATTCGCCATTCA
GGCTGCGCAACTGTTGGGAAGGGCGATCGGTGCGGGCCTCTTCGCTATTACGCCAGCTGGCGAAAGGGGG
ATGTGCTGCAAGGCGATTAAGTTGGGTAACGCCAGGGTTTTCCCAGTCACGACGTTGTAAAACGACGGCC
AGTGAGCGCGCGTAATACGACTCACTATAGGGCGAATTGGAGCTCGGATCCCTATACAGTTGAAGTCGGA
AGTTTACATACACTTAAGTTGGAGTCATTAAAACTCGTTTTTCAACTACTCCACAAATTTCTTGTTAACA
AACAATAGTTTTGGCAAGTCAGTTAGGACATCTACTTTGTGCATGACACAAGTCATTTTTCCAACAATTG
TTTACAGACAGATTATTTCACTTATAATTCACTGTATCACAATTCCAGTGGGTCAGAAGTTTACATACAC
TAAGTTGACTGTGCCTTTAAACAGCTTGGAAAATTCCAGAAAATGATGTCATGGCTTTAGAAGCTTGATA
TCCATGGAATTCACTAGTGCGCGCGGCCGCTCTAGATGGCCAGATCTAGCTTGTGGAAGGCTACTCGAAA
TGTTTGACCCAAGTTAAACAATTTAAAGGCAATGCTACCAAATACTAATTGAGTGTATGTAAACTTCTGA
CCCACTGGGAATGTGATGAAAGAAATAAAAGCTGAAATGAATCATTCTCTCTACTATTATTCTGATATTT
CACATTCTTAAAATAAAGTGGTGATCCTAACTGACCTAAGACAGGGAATTTTTACTAGGATTAAATGTCA
GGAATTGTGAAAAAGTGAGTTTAAATGTATTTGGCTAAGGTGTATGTAAACTTCCGACTTCAACTGTATA
GGGATCCTCTAGCTAGAGTCGACCTCGAGGGGGGGCCCGGTACCCAGCTTTTGTTCCCTTTAGTGAGGGT
TAATTGCGCGCTTGGCGTAATCATGGTCATAGCTGTTTCCTGTGTGAAATTGTTATCCGCTCACAATTCC
ACACAACATACGAGCCGGAAGCATAAAGTGTAAAGCCTGGGGTGCCTAATGAGTGAGCTAACTCACATTA
ATTGCGTTGCGCTCACTGCCCGCTTTCCAGTCGGGAAACCTGTCGTGCCAGCTGCATTAATGAATCGGCC
AACGCGCGGGGAGAGGCGGTTTGCGTATTGGGCGCTCTTCCGCTTCCTCGCTCACTGACTCGCTGCGCTC
G
