>Addgene plasmid #26557 | pT2/HB | addgene partial sequence | sequence record 32750 | 26557 with T7
AGTCGGAAGTTTACATACACTTAAGTTGGAGTCATTAAAACTCGTTTTTCAACTACTCCACAAATTTCTT
GTTAACAAACAATAGTTTTGGCAAGTCAGTTAGGACATCTACTTTGTGCATGACACAAGTCATTTTTCCA
ACAATTGTTTACAGACAGATTATTTCACTTATAATTCACTGTATCACAATTCCAGTGGGTCAGAAGTTTA
CATACACTAAGTTGACTGTGCCTTTAAACAGCTTGGAAAATTCCAGAAAATGATGTCATGGCTTTAGAAG
CTTGATATCCATGGAATTCACTAGTGCGCGCGGCCGCTCTAGATGGCCAGATCTAGCTTGTGGAAGGCTA
CTCGAAATGTTTGACCCAAGTTAAACAATTTAAAGGCAATGCTACCAAATACTAATTGAGTGTATGTAAA
CTTCTGACCCACTGGGAATGTGATGAAAGAAATAAAAGCTGAAATGAATCATTCTCTCTACTATTATTCT
GATATTTCACATTCTTAAAATAAAGTGGTGATCCTAACTGACCTAAGACAGGGAATTTTTACTAGGATTA
AATGTCAGGAATTGTGAAAAAGTGAGTTTAAATGTATTTGGCTAAGGTGTATGTAAACTTCCGACTTCAA
CTGTATAGGGATCCTCTAGCTAGAGTCGACCTCGAGGGGGGGCCCGGTACCCAGCTTTTGTTCCCTTTAG
TGAGGGTTAATTGCGCGCTTGGCGTAATCATGGTCATAGCTGTTTCCTGTGTGAAATTGTTATCCGCTCA
CAATTCCACACAACATACGAGCCGGAAGCATAAAGTGTAAAGCCTGGGGTGCCTAATGAGTGAGCTAACT
CACATTAATTGCGTTGCGCTCACTGCCCGCTTTCC
